>Addgene plasmid #25634 | pLP-LNCX-PIK3CA-W11STOP | addgene partial sequence | sequence record 31181 | 25634 with LNCX
GCTGTTTTGACCTCCATAGAAGACACCGGGACCGATCCAGCCTCCGCGGCCCCAAGCTTCGATAACTTCG
TATAGCATACATTATACGAAGTTATCAGTCGACCCACCATGGATTACAAGGATGACGACGATAAGCCTCC
AAGACCATCATCAGGTGAACTGTGAGGCATCCACTTGATGCCCCCAAGAATCCTAGTAGAATGTTTACTA
CCAAATGGAATGATAGTGACTTTAGAATGCCTCCGTGAGGCTACATTAATAACCATAAAGCATGAACTAT
TTAAAGAAGCAAGAAAATACCCCCTCCATCAACTTCTTCAAGATGAATCTTCTTACATTTTCGTAAGTGT
TACTCAAGAAGCAGAAAGGGAAGAATTTTTTGATGAAACAAGACGACTTTGTGACCTTCGGCTTTTTCAA
CCCTTTTTAAAAGTAATTGAACCAGTAGGCAACCGTGAAGAAAAGATCCTCAATCGAGAAATTGGTTTTG
CTATCGGCATGCCAGTGTGTGAATTTGATATGGTTAAAGATCCAGAAGTACAGGACTTCCGAAGAAATGT
TCTGAACGTTTGTAAAGAAGCTGTGGATCTTAGGGACCTCAATTCACCTCATAGTAGAGCAATGTATGTC
TATCCTCCAAATGTAGAATCTTCACCAGAATTGCCAAAGCACATATATAATAAATTAGATAAAGGGCAAA
TAATAGTGGTGATCTGGGTAATAGTTTCTCCAAATAATGACAAGCAGAAGTATACTCTGAAAATCAACCA
TGACTGTGTACCAGAACAAGTAATTGCTGAAGCAATCAGGAAAAAACTCGAAGTATGTTGCTATCCTCTG
AACAACTAAAACTCTGTGTTTTANNATATCAGGGCAAGTATATTTTAAAAGTGTGTGGATGTGATGAATA
CTTCCT
