[The description below was written by a language model from this plasmid's Addgene catalogue record.]
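Description:
pLP-LNCX-PIK3CA-W11STOP is a retroviral mammalian expression plasmid built on the Clontech pLP-LNCX backbone (about 6.8 kb without insert). It is maintained in E. coli as a high-copy plasmid under ampicillin selection. Transduced or transfected mammalian cells can be selected with G418 through the vector's neomycin resistance marker. No feature table accompanies the record, so the LTRs, packaging signal and internal promoter are not documented here. By convention, the LNCX name denotes an LTR–neo–CMV–insert layout, in which the 5′ LTR drives the packageable genomic transcript and neomycin resistance while an internal CMV promoter drives the cloned gene. The promoter is not explicitly stated in the record.

The insert is the human PIK3CA coding sequence (about 3.2 kb), which encodes the p110-alpha catalytic subunit of PI3-kinase. It carries an N-terminal FLAG tag and was introduced by restriction enzyme cloning. The "W11STOP" designation suggests a nonsense mutation replacing tryptophan 11 with a stop codon, which would truncate translation almost immediately after the tag so that no functional p110-alpha is made. The record itself does not describe the mutation further.

Such a construct would most plausibly serve as a matched null or negative control alongside wild-type or activating-mutant PIK3CA retroviral vectors, though the record does not state this use. The associated study examined how PTEN or PIK3CA mutations activate p53-dependent growth suppression in human cells. In that setting, stable delivery by retroviral transduction followed by G418 selection would allow comparison of cell populations with and without expressed PIK3CA.
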