Addgene plasmid #25634: pLP-LNCX-PIK3CA-W11STOP
Depositing lab: Todd Waldman. Depositing organization: Georgetown University. Publication: Activation of p53-dependent growth suppression in human cells by mutations in PTEN or PIK3CA. Kim JS, Lee C, Bonifant CL, Ressom H, Waldman T. Mol Cell Biol. 2007 Jan . 27(2):662-77. 10.1128/MCB.00537-06 PubMed 17060456.
Backbone
  Vector backbone: pLP-LNCX (Clontech)
  Backbone size w/o insert (bp): 6775
  Vector type: Mammalian Expression, Retroviral
  Selectable markers: Neomycin (select with G418)
Growth in bacteria
  Bacterial resistance: Ampicillin, 100 μg/mL
  Growth temperature: 37°C
  Growth strain: DH5alpha
  Copy number: High Copy
Gene/Insert
  Gene/Insert name: PIK3CA
  Species: H. sapiens (human)
  Insert size (bp): 3207
  GenBank ID: AY335705
  Entrez Gene: PIK3CA (a.k.a. CCM4, CLAPO, CLOVE, CWS5, HMH, MCAP, MCM, MCMTC, PI3K, PI3K-alpha, p110-alpha)
  Tag / fusion protein: FLAG (N terminal on insert)
  Cloning method: Restriction Enzyme
  Sequencing primers: 5′ n/a
Terms and licenses: Academic/Nonprofit Terms; Industry Terms: Not Available to Industry
How to cite: pLP-LNCX-PIK3CA-W11STOP was a gift from Todd Waldman (Addgene plasmid # 25634 ; http://n2t.net/addgene:25634 ; RRID:Addgene_25634)
